>Addgene plasmid #46426 | pGEX Fes-SH2 | depositor full sequence | sequence record 65573 | Full Sequence
ACGTTATCGACTGCACGGTGCACCAATGCTTCTGGCGTCAGGCAGCCATCGGAAGCTGTGGTATGGCTGT
GCAGGTCGTAAATCACTGCATAATTCGTGTCGCTCAAGGCGCACTCCCGTTCTGGATAATGTTTTTTGCG
CCGACATCATAACGGTTCTGGCAAATATTCTGAAATGAGCTGTTGACAATTAATCATCGGCTCGTATAAT
GTGTGGAATTGTGAGCGGATAACAATTTCACACAGGAAACAGTATTCATGTCCCCTATACTAGGTTATTG
GAAAATTAAGGGCCTTGTGCAACCCACTCGACTTCTTTTGGAATATCTTGAAGAAAAATATGAAGAGCAT
TTGTATGAGCGCGATGAAGGTGATAAATGGCGAAACAAAAAGTTTGAATTGGGTTTGGAGTTTCCCAATC
TTCCTTATTATATTGATGGTGATGTTAAATTAACACAGTCTATGGCCATCATACGTTATATAGCTGACAA
GCACAACATGTTGGGTGGTTGTCCAAAAGAGCGTGCAGAGATTTCAATGCTTGAAGGAGCGGTTTTGGAT
ATTAGATACGGTGTTTCGAGAATTGCATATAGTAAAGACTTTGAAACTCTCAAAGTTGATTTTCTTAGCA
AGCTACCTGAAATGCTGAAAATGTTCGAAGATCGTTTATGTCATAAAACATATTTAAATGGTGATCATGT
AACCCATCCTGACTTCATGTTGTATGACGCTCTTGATGTTGTTTTATACATGGACCCAATGTGCCTGGAT
GCGTTCCCAAAATTAGTTTGTTTTAAAAAACGTATTGAAGCTATCCCACAAATTGATAAGTACTTGAAAT
CCAGCAAGTATATAGCATGGCCTTTGCAGGGCTGGCAAGCCACGTTTGGTGGTGGCGACCATCCTCCAAA
ATCGGATCTGGAAGTTCTGTTCCAGGGGCCCCTGGGATCCCCCCTGCATGAGCAGCTGTGGTACCACGGG
GCCATCCCGAGGGCAGAGGTGGCTGAGCTGCTGGTGCACTCTGGGGACTTCCTGGTGCGGGAGAGCCAGG
GCAAGCAGGAGTACGTGCTGTCGGTGCTGTGGGATGGTCTGCCCCGGCACTTCATCATCCAGTCCTTGGA
TAACCTGTACCGACTGGAAGGGGAAGGCTTTCCTAGCATTCCTTTGCTCATCGACCACCTACTGAGCACC
CAGCAGCCCCTCACCAAGAAGAGTGGTGTTGTCCTGCACAGGGCTGTGCCCAAGGACAAGTGGGTGTAGG
CGGCCGCATCGTGACTGACTGACGATCTGCCTCGCGCGTTTCGGTGATGACGGTGAAAACCTCTGACACA
TGCAGCTCCCGGAGACGGTCACAGCTTGTCTGTAAGCGGATGCCGGGAGCAGACAAGCCCGTCAGGGCGC
GTCAGCGGGTGTTGGCGGGTGTCGGGGCGCAGCCATGACCCAGTCACGTAGCGATAGCGGAGTGTATAAT
TCTTGAAGACGAAAGGGCCTCGTGATACGCCTATTTTTATAGGTTAATGTCATGATAATAATGGTTTCTT
AGACGTCAGGTGGCACTTTTCGGGGAAATGTGCGCGGAACCCCTATTTGTTTATTTTTCTAAATACATTC
AAATATGTATCCGCTCATGAGACAATAACCCTGATAAATGCTTCAATAATATTGAAAAAGGAAGAGTATG
AGTATTCAACATTTCCGTGTCGCCCTTATTCCCTTTTTTGCGGCATTTTGCCTTCCTGTTTTTGCTCACC
CAGAAACGCTGGTGAAAGTAAAAGATGCTGAAGATCAGTTGGGTGCACGAGTGGGTTACATCGAACTGGA
TCTCAACAGCGGTAAGATCCTTGAGAGTTTTCGCCCCGAAGAACGTTTTCCAATGATGAGCACTTTTAAA
GTTCTGCTATGTGGCGCGGTATTATCCCGTGTTGACGCCGGGCAAGAGCAACTCGGTCGCCGCATACACT
ATTCTCAGAATGACTTGGTTGAGTACTCACCAGTCACAGAAAAGCATCTTACGGATGGCATGACAGTAAG
AGAATTATGCAGTGCTGCCATAACCATGAGTGATAACACTGCGGCCAACTTACTTCTGACAACGATCGGA
GGACCGAAGGAGCTAACCGCTTTTTTGCACAACATGGGGGATCATGTAACTCGCCTTGATCGTTGGGAAC
CGGAGCTGAATGAAGCCATACCAAACGACGAGCGTGACACCACGATGCCTGCAGCAATGGCAACAACGTT
GCGCAAACTATTAACTGGCGAACTACTTACTCTAGCTTCCCGGCAACAATTAATAGACTGGATGGAGGCG
GATAAAGTTGCAGGACCACTTCTGCGCTCGGCCCTTCCGGCTGGCTGGTTTATTGCTGATAAATCTGGAG
CCGGTGAGCGTGGGTCTCGCGGTATCATTGCAGCACTGGGGCCAGATGGTAAGCCCTCCCGTATCGTAGT
TATCTACACGACGGGGAGTCAGGCAACTATGGATGAACGAAATAGACAGATCGCTGAGATAGGTGCCTCA
CTGATTAAGCATTGGTAACTGTCAGACCAAGTTTACTCATATATACTTTAGATTGATTTAAAACTTCATT
TTTAATTTAAAAGGATCTAGGTGAAGATCCTTTTTGATAATCTCATGACCAAAATCCCTTAACGTGAGTT
TTCGTTCCACTGAGCGTCAGACCCCGTAGAAAAGATCAAAGGATCTTCTTGAGATCCTTTTTTTCTGCGC
GTAATCTGCTGCTTGCAAACAAAAAAACCACCGCTACCAGCGGTGGTTTGTTTGCCGGATCAAGAGCTAC
CAACTCTTTTTCCGAAGGTAACTGGCTTCAGCAGAGCGCAGATACCAAATACTGTCCTTCTAGTGTAGCC
GTAGTTAGGCCACCACTTCAAGAACTCTGTAGCACCGCCTACATACCTCGCTCTGCTAATCCTGTTACCA
GTGGCTGCTGCCAGTGGCGATAAGTCGTGTCTTACCGGGTTGGACTCAAGACGATAGTTACCGGATAAGG
CGCAGCGGTCGGGCTGAACGGGGGGTTCGTGCACACAGCCCAGCTTGGAGCGAACGACCTACACCGAACT
GAGATACCTACAGCGTGAGCTATGAGAAAGCGCCACGCTTCCCGAAGGGAGAAAGGCGGACAGGTATCCG
GTAAGCGGCAGGGTCGGAACAGGAGAGCGCACGAGGGAGCTTCCAGGGGGAAACGCCTGGTATCTTTATA
GTCCTGTCGGGTTTCGCCACCTCTGACTTGAGCGTCGATTTTTGTGATGCTCGTCAGGGGGGCGGAGCCT
ATGGAAAAACGCCAGCAACGCGGCCTTTTTACGGTTCCTGGCCTTTTGCTGGCCTTTTGCTCACATGTTC
TTTCCTGCGTTATCCCCTGATTCTGTGGATAACCGTATTACCGCCTTTGAGTGAGCTGATACCGCTCGCC
GCAGCCGAACGACCGAGCGCAGCGAGTCAGTGAGCGAGGAAGCGGAAGAGCGCCTGATGCGGTATTTTCT
CCTTACGCATCTGTGCGGTATTTCACACCGCATAAATTCCGACACCATCGAATGGTGCAAAACCTTTCGC
GGTATGGCATGATAGCGCCCGGAAGAGAGTCAATTCAGGGTGGTGAATGTGAAACCAGTAACGTTATACG
ATGTCGCAGAGTATGCCGGTGTCTCTTATCAGACCGTTTCCCGCGTGGTGAACCAGGCCAGCCACGTTTC
TGCGAAAACGCGGGAAAAAGTGGAAGCGGCGATGGCGGAGCTGAATTACATTCCCAACCGCGTGGCACAA
CAACTGGCGGGCAAACAGTCGTTGCTGATTGGCGTTGCCACCTCCAGTCTGGCCCTGCACGCGCCGTCGC
AAATTGTCGCGGCGATTAAATCTCGCGCCGATCAACTGGGTGCCAGCGTGGTGGTGTCGATGGTAGAACG
AAGCGGCGTCGAAGCCTGTAAAGCGGCGGTGCACAATCTTCTCGCGCAACGCGTCAGTGGGCTGATCATT
AACTATCCGCTGGATGACCAGGATGCCATTGCTGTGGAAGCTGCCTGCACTAATGTTCCGGCGTTATTTC
TTGATGTCTCTGACCAGACACCCATCAACAGTATTATTTTCTCCCATGAAGACGGTACGCGACTGGGCGT
GGAGCATCTGGTCGCATTGGGTCACCAGCAAATCGCGCTGTTAGCGGGCCCATTAAGTTCTGTCTCGGCG
CGTCTGCGTCTGGCTGGCTGGCATAAATATCTCACTCGCAATCAAATTCAGCCGATAGCGGAACGGGAAG
GCGACTGGAGTGCCATGTCCGGTTTTCAACAAACCATGCAAATGCTGAATGAGGGCATCGTTCCCACTGC
GATGCTGGTTGCCAACGATCAGATGGCGCTGGGCGCAATGCGCGCCATTACCGAGTCCGGGCTGCGCGTT
GGTGCGGATATCTCGGTAGTGGGATACGACGATACCGAAGACAGCTCATGTTATATCCCGCCGTCAACCA
CCATCAAACAGGATTTTCGCCTGCTGGGGCAAACCAGCGTGGACCGCTTGCTGCAACTCTCTCAGGGCCA
GGCGGTGAAGGGCAATCAGCTGTTGCCCGTCTCACTGGTGAAAAGAAAAACCACCCTGGCGCCCAATACG
CAAACCGCCTCTCCCCGCGCGTTGGCCGATTCATTAATGCAGCTGGCACGACAGGTTTCCCGACTGGAAA
GCGGGCAGTGAGCGCAACGCAATTAATGTGAGTTAGCTCACTCATTAGGCACCCCAGGCTTTACACTTTA
TGCTTCCGGCTCGTATGTTGTGTGGAATTGTGAGCGGATAACAATTTCACACAGGAAACAGCTATGACCA
TGATTACGGATTCACTGGCCGTCGTTTTACAACGTCGTGACTGGGAAAACCCTGGCGTTACCCAACTTAA
TCGCCTTGCAGCACATCCCCCTTTCGCCAGCTGGCGTAATAGCGAAGAGGCCCGCACCGATCGCCCTTCC
CAACAGTTGCGCAGCCTGAATGGCGAATGGCGCTTTGCCTGGTTTCCGGCACCAGAAGCGGTGCCGGAAA
GCTGGCTGGAGTGCGATCTTCCTGAGGCCGATACTGTCGTCGTCCCCTCAAACTGGCAGATGCACGGTTA
CGATGCGCCCATCTACACCAACGTAACCTATCCCATTACGGTCAATCCGCCGTTTGTTCCCACGGAGAAT
CCGACGGGTTGTTACTCGCTCACATTTAATGTTGATGAAAGCTGGCTACAGGAAGGCCAGACGCGAATTA
TTTTTGATGGCGTTGGAATT
Features (pLannotate 1.2.2; 17 found; start..end, strand, type, name):
      6..107     -  CDS            yciV (fragment): RNAAM_ECOLI - Also known as trpH From Escherichia coli (strain K12).
    183..211     +  promoter       tac promoter: strong E. coli promoter; hybrid between the trp and lac UV5 promoters
    219..235     +  protein_bind   lac operator: The lac repressor binds to the lac operator to inhibit transcription in E. coli. This inhibition can be relieved by adding lactose or isopropyl-β-D-thiogalactopyranoside (IPTG). lac repressor encoded by lacI
    258..911     +  CDS            GST26_SCHJA: Experimental evidence at protein level: Swiss-Prot protein existence level 1. GST isoenzymes appear to play a central role in the parasite detoxification system. Other functions are also suspected including a role in increasing the solubility of haematin in the parasite gut. From Schistosoma japonicum (Blood fluke).
    951..1256    +  CDS            FES (fragment): FES_HUMAN - Also known as FPS. Experimental evidence at protein level: Swiss-Prot protein existence level 1. Tyrosine-protein kinase that acts downstream of cell surface receptors and plays a role in the regulation of the actin cytoskeleton, microtubule assembly, cell attachment and cell spreading. Plays a role in FCER1 (high affinity immunoglobulin epsilon receptor)-mediated signaling in mast cells. Acts down-stream of the activated FCER1 receptor and the mast/stem cell growth factor receptor KIT. Plays a role in the regulation of mast cell degranulation. Plays a role in the regulation of cel
   1287..1326    +  CDS            rop (fragment): Rop protein, which maintains plasmids at low copy number; rop
   1428..1468    +  misc_feature   bom (fragment): basis of mobility region from pBR322
   1573..1677    +  promoter       AmpR promoter: bla
   1678..2538    +  CDS            AmpR: β-lactamase; bla; confers resistance to ampicillin, carbenicillin, and related antibiotics
   2709..3297    +  rep_origin     ori: high-copy-number ColE1/pMB1/pBR322/pUC origin of replication
   3483..3534    -  misc_feature   bom (fragment): basis of mobility region from pBR322
   3541..3618    +  promoter       lacIq promoter: lacI (mutant); In the lacIq allele, a single base change in the promoter boosts expression of the lacI gene about 10-fold.
   3619..4701    +  CDS            lacI: lac repressor; lacI; The lac repressor binds to the lac operator to inhibit transcription in E. coli. This inhibition can be relieved by adding lactose or isopropyl-β-D-thiogalactopyranoside (IPTG).
   4714..4735    +  protein_bind   CAP binding site: CAP binding activates transcription in the presence of cAMP. E. coli catabolite activator protein
   4750..4780    +  promoter       lac promoter: promoter for the E. coli lac operon
   4788..4804    +  protein_bind   lac operator: The lac repressor binds to the lac operator to inhibit transcription in E. coli. This inhibition can be relieved by adding lactose or isopropyl-β-D-thiogalactopyranoside (IPTG). lac repressor encoded by lacI
   4824..4997    +  CDS            lacZα: LacZα fragment of β-galactosidase; lacZ fragment
