[The description below was written by a language model from this plasmid's Addgene catalogue record and pLannotate feature annotations shown in this document.]
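Description:
pGEX Fes-SH2 is a bacterial expression plasmid built on the pGEX6P1 backbone for producing the SH2 domain of the human tyrosine kinase FES (also called FPS) as a glutathione S-transferase fusion in E. coli. The insert, about 320 bp encoding amino acids 396–497 of FES, was cloned between the BamHI and NotI sites, both of which remain intact. It lies in frame downstream of the Schistosoma japonicum GST coding sequence. According to the catalogue entry, a PreScission protease recognition site from the backbone separates the two, although the feature table does not annotate it. That site allows the GST moiety to be cleaved off after affinity purification on glutathione resin. The depositor gives the mass of the intact fusion protein as roughly 36.8 kDa.

Expression is driven by the tac promoter, a strong trp/lac hybrid, followed by a lac operator. The plasmid also carries lacI under the lacIq promoter, so the repressor it supplies keeps transcription off until IPTG is added, independent of the host strain's genotype. The plasmid replicates from a ColE1/pMB1-type origin and is selected through the β-lactamase gene (AmpR) conferring ampicillin resistance. The automated annotation describes this origin family as high copy, but the catalogue lists the plasmid as low copy. The remaining annotations, namely fragments of rop, bom and yciV and a lac promoter/lacZα segment, are backbone remnants with no role in the payload. The 5,270 nt full sequence matches the stated backbone plus insert. Judging by the associated publication title, the purified GST-SH2 protein serves as a phosphotyrosine-binding probe for high-throughput profiling of tyrosine phosphorylation using SH2 domains.
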