Addgene plasmid #46426: pGEX Fes-SH2
Depositing lab: Bruce Mayer. Depositing organization: University of Connecticut Health Center. Publication: High-throughput phosphotyrosine profiling using SH2 domains. Machida K, Thompson CM, Dierck K, Jablonowski K, Karkkainen S, Liu B, Zhang H, Nash PD, Newman DK, Nollau P, Pawson T, Renkema GH, Saksela K, Schiller MR, Shin DG, Mayer BJ. Mol Cell. 2007 Jun 22;26(6):899-915. 10.1016/j.molcel.2007.05.031 PubMed 17588523.
Backbone
  Vector backbone: pGEX6P1
  Backbone manufacturer: GE Healthcare Biosciences
  Backbone size w/o insert (bp): 4900
  Vector type: Bacterial Expression
Growth in bacteria
  Bacterial resistance: Ampicillin, 100 μg/mL
  Growth temperature: 37°C
  Growth strain: DH5alpha
  Copy number: Low Copy
Gene/Insert
  Gene/Insert name: Fes (alt name: FPS; FES)
  Species: H. sapiens (human)
  Insert size (bp): 323
  Mutation: contains amino acids 396-497
  Entrez Gene: FES (a.k.a. FPS)
  Promoter: Tac
  Tag / fusion protein: GST (N terminal on backbone); PreScission (N terminal on backbone)
  Cloning method: Restriction Enzyme; 5′ cloning site BamHI (not destroyed); 3′ cloning site NotI (not destroyed)
  Sequencing primers: 5′ pGEX-5; 3′ pGEX-3
Terms and licenses: Academic/Nonprofit Terms; Industry Terms: Not Available to Industry
Depositor comments: The molecular weight of the GST fusion protein is approximately 36.8 kDa
How to cite: pGEX Fes-SH2 was a gift from Bruce Mayer (Addgene plasmid # 46426 ; http://n2t.net/addgene:46426 ; RRID:Addgene_46426)
