>Addgene plasmid #46426 | pGEX Fes-SH2 | depositor partial sequence | sequence record 65574 | Insert sequence
GGATCCCCCCTGCATGAGCAGCTGTGGTACCACGGGGCCATCCCGAGGGCAGAGGTGGCTGAGCTGCTGG
TGCACTCTGGGGACTTCCTGGTGCGGGAGAGCCAGGGCAAGCAGGAGTACGTGCTGTCGGTGCTGTGGGA
TGGTCTGCCCCGGCACTTCATCATCCAGTCCTTGGATAACCTGTACCGACTGGAAGGGGAAGGCTTTCCT
AGCATTCCTTTGCTCATCGACCACCTACTGAGCACCCAGCAGCCCCTCACCAAGAAGAGTGGTGTTGTCC
TGCACAGGGCTGTGCCCAAGGACAAGTGGGTGTAGGCGGCCGC
