>Addgene plasmid #46426 | pGEX Fes-SH2 | addgene partial sequence | sequence record 66784 | pGEX5
GGGGCCCCTGGGATCCCCCCTGCATGAGCAGCTGTGGTACCACGGGGCCATCCCGAGGGCAGAGGTGGCT
GAGCTGCTGGTGCACTCTGGGGACTTCCTGGTGCGGGAGAGCCAGGGCAAGCAGGAGTACGTGCTGTCGG
TGCTGTGGGATGGTCTGCCCCGGCACTTCATCATCCAGTCCTTGGATAACCTGTACCGACTGGAAGGGGA
AGGCTTTCCTAGCATTCCTTTGCTCATCGACCACCTACTGAGCACCCAGCAGCCCCTCACCAAGAAGAGT
GGTGTTGTCCTGCACAGGGCTGTGCCCAAGGACAAGTGGGTGTAGGCGGCCGCATCGTGACTGACTGACG
ATCTGCCTCGCGCGTTTCGGTGATGACGGTGAAAACCTCTGACACATGCAGCTCCCGGAGACGGTCACAG
CTTGTCTGTAAGCGGATGCCGGGAGCAGACAAGCCCGTCAGGGCGCGTCAGCGGGTGTTGGCGGGTGTCG
GGGCGCAGCCATGACCCAGTCACGTAGCGATAGCGGAGTGTATAATTCTTGAAGACGAAAGGGCCTCGTG
ATACGCCTATTTTTATAGGTTAATGTCATGATAATAATGGTTTCTTAGACGTCAGGTGGCACTTTTCGGG
GAAATGTGCGCGGAACCCCTATTTGTTTATTTTTCTAAATACATTCAAATATGTATCCGCTCATGAGACA
ATAACCCTGATAAATGCTTCAATAATATTGAAAAAGGAAGAGTATGAGTATTCAACATTTCCGTGT
